Addgene plasmid #142841: TFORF1743
Purpose: Lentiviral vector for overexpressing transcription factor ORFs with unique 24-bp barcodes. Barcodes facilitate identification of transcription factors in pooled screens.
Depositing lab: Feng Zhang. Depositing organization: Broad Institute. Publication: A transcription factor atlas of directed differentiation. Joung J, Ma S, Tay T, Geiger-Schuller KR, Kirchgatterer PC, Verdine VK, Guo B, Arias-Garcia MA, Allen WE, Singh A, Kuksenko O, Abudayyeh OO, Gootenberg JS, Fu Z, Macrae RK, Buenrostro JD, Regev A, Zhang F. Cell. 2023 Jan 5;186(1):209-229.e26. doi: 10.1016/j.cell.2022.11.026. PubMed 36608654.
Backbone
  Vector backbone: pLX_TRC317
  Backbone manufacturer: Broad Institute Genetic Perturbation Platform
  Backbone size w/o insert (bp): 8264
  Vector type: Mammalian Expression, Lentiviral
  Selectable markers: Puromycin
Growth in bacteria
  Bacterial resistance: Ampicillin, 100 μg/mL
  Growth temperature: 37°C
  Growth strain: NEB Stable
  Copy number: High Copy
Gene/Insert
  Gene/Insert name: ZNF764
  Species: H. sapiens (human)
  Insert size (bp): 1325
  Entrez Gene: ZNF764 (a.k.a. MGC13138)
  Promoter: EF1a
  Cloning method: Unknown
  Sequencing primers: 5′ GGGTGGAGACTGAAGTTAGGCCAG; 3′ CACATAGCGTAAAAGGAGCAACATAG
Terms and licenses: Academic/Nonprofit Terms; Industry Terms: Not Available to Industry
Depositor comments: NM_001172679,ENST00000395091 . The transcription factor ORF portion of this plasmid was synthesized by Genewiz. Please test multiple small colonies in case of plasmid recombination. To make this collection available in a timely manner, a portion of this collection was not fully sequenced by Addgene. If an Addgene verified full plasmid sequence is not available, please contact us prior to placing an order to request the full sequence.
How to cite: TFORF1743 was a gift from Feng Zhang (Addgene plasmid # 142841 ; http://n2t.net/addgene:142841 ; RRID:Addgene_142841)
