[The description below was written by a language model from this plasmid's Addgene catalogue record and pLannotate feature annotations shown in this document.]
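Description:
TFORF1743 is a lentiviral mammalian expression plasmid built on the pLX_TRC317 backbone, carrying the human zinc-finger transcription factor ZNF764 as one member of a barcoded transcription factor ORF collection. The sequenced record is 9,589 nt, consistent with the stated backbone plus a roughly 1.3 kb insert. It is maintained in E. coli through a high-copy ColE1/pUC-type origin and ampicillin resistance (AmpR), and it also retains an f1 origin and remnants of a lac/lacZα cloning region flanked by T7 and T3 promoters. The depositor notes that the plasmid can recombine during propagation, as is common for LTR-containing vectors.

The viral portion has a third-generation layout. An RSV promoter drives a truncated HIV-1 5' LTR, followed by the Ψ packaging signal with a gag fragment, the RRE for Rev-dependent export of the genomic RNA, a cPPT/CTS element, and a self-inactivating ΔU3 3' LTR with an SV40 poly(A) signal downstream. Between the LTRs are two expression units. An SV40 early promoter drives puromycin N-acetyltransferase for selection of transduced cells, and the strong constitutive EF-1α promoter drives the ZNF764 ORF, with a WPRE downstream to enhance transcript stability and expression. The catalogue entry describes a unique 24-bp barcode associated with each ORF; it is not annotated in the feature table, so its exact position is not stated. The short U6 promoter fragment annotated just after the ORF is a partial match with no stated function in the record.

The construct is intended for overexpressing ZNF764 in mammalian cells by lentiviral transduction, particularly in pooled screens where barcode readout identifies which transcription factor each cell received, as in directed differentiation studies.
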