Features (pLannotate 1.2.2; 31 found; start..end, strand, type, name):
      5..231     +  promoter       RSV promoter: Rous sarcoma virus enhancer/promoter
    232..412     +  LTR            5' LTR (truncated): truncated 5' long terminal repeat (LTR) from HIV-1
    459..584     +  misc_feature   HIV-1 Ψ: packaging signal of human immunodeficiency virus type 1
    568..931     +  CDS            HIV-1 gag (fragment): gag protein from human immunodeficiency virus 1; gag
   1077..1310    +  misc_feature   RRE: The Rev response element (RRE) of HIV-1 allows for Rev-dependent mRNA export from the nucleus to the cytoplasm.
   1687..1713    +  CDS            Rev (fragment): human immunodeficiency virus 1 (HIV-1) Rev protein; rev; enhances nuclear export of unspliced and incompletely spliced viral mRNAs
   1720..1743    +  promoter       SV40 promoter (fragment): SV40 early promoter
   1744..1815    +  promoter       SV40 promoter (fragment): SV40 enhancer and early promoter
   1839..1974    +  rep_origin     SV40 ori: SV40 origin of replication
   2020..2616    +  CDS            PuroR (fragment): puromycin N-acetyltransferase; pac from Streptomyces; confers resistance to puromycin
   2665..2782    +  misc_feature   cPPT/CTS: central polypurine tract and central termination sequence of HIV-1
   2847..2913    +  CDS            small t antigen (fragment): SV40 (simian virus 40) small t antigen
   2920..4098    +  promoter       EF-1α promoter: strong constitutive promoter for human elongation factor EF-1α
   4115..5335    +  CDS            ZNF764: ZN764_HUMAN - Experimental evidence at protein level: Swiss-Prot protein existence level 1. May be involved in transcriptional regulation. From Homo sapiens (Human).
   5351..5404    +  promoter       U6 promoter (fragment): RNA polymerase III promoter for human U6 snRNA
   5446..6034    +  misc_feature   WPRE: woodchuck hepatitis virus posttranscriptional regulatory element
   6085..6104    +  misc_feature   cPPT/CTS (fragment): central polypurine tract and central termination sequence of HIV-1
   6106..6339    +  LTR            3' LTR (ΔU3): self-inactivating 3' long terminal repeat (LTR) from HIV-1
   6417..6538    +  polyA_signal   SV40 poly(A) signal: SV40 polyadenylation signal
   6578..6713    +  rep_origin     SV40 ori: SV40 origin of replication
   6734..6752    -  promoter       T7 promoter: promoter for bacteriophage T7 RNA polymerase
   6760..6915    +  CDS            lacZα (fragment): LacZα fragment of β-galactosidase; lacZ fragment
   6920..7348    +  rep_origin     f1 ori (sequence partly withheld): f1 bacteriophage origin of replication; arrow indicates direction of (+) strand synthesis
   7401..7505    +  promoter       AmpR promoter: bla
   7506..8366    +  CDS            AmpR: β-lactamase; bla; confers resistance to ampicillin, carbenicillin, and related antibiotics
   8537..9125    +  rep_origin     ori: high-copy-number ColE1/pMB1/pBR322/pUC origin of replication
   9308..9400    +  CDS            lacI (fragment): lac repressor; lacI; The lac repressor binds to the lac operator to inhibit transcription in E. coli. This inhibition can be relieved by adding lactose or isopropyl-β-D-thiogalactopyranoside (IPTG).
   9413..9434    +  protein_bind   CAP binding site: CAP binding activates transcription in the presence of cAMP. E. coli catabolite activator protein
   9449..9479    +  promoter       lac promoter: promoter for the E. coli lac operon
   9487..9503    +  protein_bind   lac operator: The lac repressor binds to the lac operator to inhibit transcription in E. coli. This inhibition can be relieved by adding lactose or isopropyl-β-D-thiogalactopyranoside (IPTG). lac repressor encoded by lacI
   9548..9566    +  promoter       T3 promoter: promoter for bacteriophage T3 RNA polymerase
>Addgene plasmid #142841 | TFORF1743 | addgene full sequence | sequence record 396033 | Addgene NGS Result
TTAATGTAGTCTTATGCAATACTCTTGTAGTCTTGCAACATGGTAACGATGAGTTAGCAACATGCCTTAC
AAGGAGAGAAAAAGCACCGTGCATGCCGATTGGTGGAAGTAAGGTGGTACGATCGTGCCTTATTAGGAAG
GCAACAGACGGGTCTGACATGGATTGGACGAACCACTGAATTGCCGCATTGCAGAGATATTGTATTTAAG
TGCCTAGCTCGATACATAAACGGGTCTCTCTGGTTAGACCAGATCTGAGCCTGGGAGCTCTCTGGCTAAC
TAGGGAACCCACTGCTTAAGCCTCAATAAAGCTTGCCTTGAGTGCTTCAAGTAGTGTGTGCCCGTCTGTT
GTGTGACTCTGGTAACTAGAGATCCCTCAGACCCTTTTAGTCAGTGTGGAAAATCTCTAGCAGTGGCGCC
CGAACAGGGACTTGAAAGCGAAAGGGAAACCAGAGGAGCTCTCTCGACGCAGGACTCGGCTTGCTGAAGC
GCGCACGGCAAGAGGCGAGGGGCGGCGACTGGTGAGTACGCCAAAAATTTTGACTAGCGGAGGCTAGAAG
GAGAGAGATGGGTGCGAGAGCGTCAGTATTAAGCGGGGGAGAATTAGATCGCGATGGGAAAAAATTCGGT
TAAGGCCAGGGGGAAAGAAAAAATATAAATTAAAACATATAGTATGGGCAAGCAGGGAGCTAGAACGATT
CGCAGTTAATCCTGGCCTGTTAGAAACATCAGAAGGCTGTAGACAAATACTGGGACAGCTACAACCATCC
CTTCAGACAGGATCAGAAGAACTTAGATCATTATATAATACAGTAGCAACCCTCTATTGTGTGCATCAAA
GGATAGAGATAAAAGACACCAAGGAAGCTTTAGACAAGATAGAGGAAGAGCAAAACAAAAGTAAGACCAC
CGCACAGCAAGCGGCCGCTGATCTTCAGACCTGGAGGAGGAGATATGAGGGACAATTGGAGAAGTGAATT
ATATAAATATAAAGTAGTAAAAATTGAACCATTAGGAGTAGCACCCACCAAGGCAAAGAGAAGAGTGGTG
CAGAGAGAAAAAAGAGCAGTGGGAATAGGAGCTTTGTTCCTTGGGTTCTTGGGAGCAGCAGGAAGCACTA
TGGGCGCAGCGTCAATGACGCTGACGGTACAGGCCAGACAATTATTGTCTGGTATAGTGCAGCAGCAGAA
CAATTTGCTGAGGGCTATTGAGGCGCAACAGCATCTGTTGCAACTCACAGTCTGGGGCATCAAGCAGCTC
CAGGCAAGAATCCTGGCTGTGGAAAGATACCTAAAGGATCAACAGCTCCTGGGGATTTGGGGTTGCTCTG
GAAAACTCATTTGCACCACTGCTGTGCCTTGGAATGCTAGTTGGAGTAATAAATCTCTGGAACAGATTTG
GAATCACACGACCTGGATGGAGTGGGACAGAGAAATTAACAATTACACAAGCTTAATACACTCCTTAATT
GAAGAATCGCAAAACCAGCAAGAAAAGAATGAACAAGAATTATTGGAATTAGATAAATGGGCAAGTTTGT
GGAATTGGTTTAACATAACAAATTGGCTGTGGTATATAAAATTATTCATAATGATAGTAGGAGGCTTGGT
AGGTTTAAGAATAGTTTTTGCTGTACTTTCTATAGTGAATAGAGTTAGGCAGGGATATTCACCATTATCG
TTTCAGACCCACCTCCCAACCCCGAGGGGACCCATGCATTGCATCTCAATTAGTCAGCAACCAGGTGTGG
AAAGTCCCCAGGCTCCCCAGCAGGCAGAAGTATGCAAAGCATGCGTCTCAATTAGTCAGCAACCATAGTC
CCGCCCCTAACTCCGCCCATCCCGCCCCTAACTCCGCCCAGTTCCGCCCATTCTCCGCCCCATGGCTGAC
TAATTTTTTTTATTTATGCAGAGGCCGAGGCCGCCTCGGCCTCTGAGCTATTCCAGAAGTAGTGAGGAGG
CTTTTTTGGAGGCCTAGGCTTTTGCAAAAAGCTTTCTAGAGGTACCACCGGAGCTTACCATGACCGAGTA
CAAGCCCACGGTGCGCCTCGCCACCCGCGACGACGTCCCCAGGGCCGTACGCACCCTCGCCGCCGCGTTC
GCCGACTACCCCGCCACGCGCCACACCGTCGATCCGGACCGCCACATCGAGCGGGTCACCGAGCTGCAAG
AACTCTTCCTCACGCGCGTCGGGCTCGACATCGGCAAGGTGTGGGTCGCGGACGACGGCGCCGCCGTGGC
GGTCTGGACCACGCCGGAGAGCGTCGAAGCGGGGGCGGTGTTCGCCGAGATCGGCCCGCGCATGGCCGAG
TTGAGCGGTTCCCGGCTGGCCGCGCAGCAACAGATGGAAGGCCTCCTGGCGCCGCACCGGCCCAAGGAGC
CCGCGTGGTTCCTGGCCACCGTCGGCGTCTCGCCCGACCACCAGGGCAAGGGTCTGGGCAGCGCCGTCGT
GCTCCCCGGAGTGGAGGCGGCCGAGCGCGCCGGGGTGCCCGCCTTCCTGGAGACCTCCGCGCCCCGCAAC
CTCCCCTTCTACGAGCGGCTCGGCTTCACCGTCACCGCCGACGTCGAGGTGCCCGAAGGACCGCGCACCT
GGTGCATGACCCGCAAGCCCGGTGCCAGTTAACGAATTCTAGATCTTGAGACAAATGGCAGTATTCATCC
ACAATTTTAAAAGAAAAGGGGGGATTGGGGGGTACAGTGCAGGGGAAAGAATAGTAGACATAATAGCAAC
AGACATACAAACTAAAGAATTACAAAAACAAATTACAAAAATTCAAAATTTTCGGGTTTATTACAGGGAC
AGCAGAGATCCACTTTGGCGCCGGCTCGAGGCCTGCAGGTGCAAAGATGGATAAAGTTTTAAACAGAGAG
GAATCTTTGCAGCTAATGGACCTTCTAGGTCTTGAAAGGAGTGGGAATTGGCTCCGGTGCCCGTCAGTGG
GCAGAGCGCACATCGCCCACAGTCCCCGAGAAGTTGGGGGGAGGGGTCGGCAATTGAACCGGTGCCTAGA
GAAGGTGGCGCGGGGTAAACTGGGAAAGTGATGTCGTGTACTGGCTCCGCCTTTTTCCCGAGGGTGGGGG
AGAACCGTATATAAGTGCAGTAGTCGCCGTGAACGTTCTTTTTCGCAACGGGTTTGCCGCCAGAACACAG
GTAAGTGCCGTGTGTGGTTCCCGCGGGCCTGGCCTCTTTACGGGTTATGGCCCTTGCGTGCCTTGAATTA
CTTCCACCTGGCTGCAGTACGTGATTCTTGATCCCGAGCTTCGGGTTGGAAGTGGGTGGGAGAGTTCGAG
GCCTTGCGCTTAAGGAGCCCCTTCGCCTCGTGCTTGAGTTGAGGCCTGGCCTGGGCGCTGGGGCCGCCGC
GTGCGAATCTGGTGGCACCTTCGCGCCTGTCTCGCTGCTTTCGATAAGTCTCTAGCCATTTAAAATTTTT
GATGACCTGCTGCGACGCTTTTTTTCTGGCAAGATAGTCTTGTAAATGCGGGCCAAGATCTGCACACTGG
TATTTCGGTTTTTGGGGCCGCGGGCGGCGACGGGGCCCGTGCGTCCCAGCGCACATGTTCGGCGAGGCGG
GGCCTGCGAGCGCGGCCACCGAGAATCGGACGGGGGTAGTCTCAAGCTGGCCGGCCTGCTCTGGTGCCTG
GCCTCGCGCCGCCGTGTATCGCCCCGCCCTGGGCGGCAAGGCTGGCCCGGTCGGCACCAGTTGCGTGAGC
GGAAAGATGGCCGCTTCCCGGCCCTGCTGCAGGGAGCTCAAAATGGAGGACGCGGCGCTCGGGAGAGCGG
GCGGGTGAGTCACCCACACAAAGGAAAAGGGCCTTTCCGTCCTCAGCCGTCGCTTCATGTGACTCCACGG
AGTACCGGGCGCCGTCCAGGCACCTCGATTAGTTCTCGAGCTTTTGGAGTACGTCGTCTTTAGGTTGGGG
GGAGGGGTTTTATGCGATGGAGTTTCCCCACACTGAGTGGGTGGAGACTGAAGTTAGGCCAGCTTGGCAC
TTGATGTAATTCTCCTTGGAATTTGCCCTTTTTGAGTTTGGATCTTGGTTCATTCTCAAGCCTCAGACAG
TGGTTCAAAGTTTTTTTCTTCCATTTCAGGTGTCGTGAGGCTAGCACCGCCACCATGGCGCCGCCTCTGG
CCCCGCTCCCTCCCCGGGACCCAAACGGGGCCGGACCCGAGTGGAGGGAGCCGGGGGCTGTGAGCTTCGC
GGACGTGGCCGTGTACTTCTGCCGGGAGGAGTGGGGCTGCTTGCGGCCAGCGCAGAGGGCCCTGTACCGG
GACGTGATGCGGGAGACCTACGGCCACCTGAGCGCTCTCGGAATCGGAGGCAACAAGCCAGCTCTCATCT
CCTGGGTGGAGGAGGAGGCCGAACTGTGGGGTCCGGCTGCCCAGGATCCGGAGGTGGCGAAATGTCAGAC
ACAAACGGACCCAGATTCCAGAAACAAGAAAAAGGAAAGACAAAGGGAAGGGACGGGAGCCCTGGAGAAG
CCCGACCCTGTGGCCGCCGGGTCTCCTGGGCTGAAGTCTCCCCAAGCCCCCTCGGCCGGGCCCCCTTATG
GTTGGGAGCAGCTGTCCAAGGCACCGCACCGGGGACGCCCCTCCCTCTGTGCCCACCCCCCTGTCCCCCG
AGCTGACCAGCGTCATGGCTGCTACGTGTGCGGGAAGAGCTTTGCCTGGCGCTCCACACTGGTGGAGCAC
GTCTACAGTCACACTGGCGAGAAGCCCTTCCACTGCACTGACTGCGGCAAGGGCTTCGGCCACGCTTCCT
CCCTGAGCAAACACCGGGCCATCCATCGTGGGGAGCGGCCCCACCGCTGTCTGGAGTGTGGCCGGGCCTT
CACGCAGCGCTCGGCGCTGACTTCGCACCTGCGCGTCCACACCGGCGAGAAACCCTATGGCTGCGCCGAC
TGTGGCCGCCGCTTCAGCCAGAGCTCTGCCCTCTACCAGCACCGGCGCGTGCACAGCGGCGAGACCCCCT
TCCCCTGCCCGGACTGTGGCCGCGCCTTCGCCTACCCCTCGGACCTGCGGCGCCACGTGCGCACCCACAC
CGGCGAGAAGCCCTACCCGTGCCCGGACTGCGGGCGCTGCTTCCGCCAGAGCTCGGAGATGGCAGCCCAC
AGGCGCACCCACAGCGGCGAGAAGCCCTACCCCTGCCCGCAGTGCGGCCGCCGCTTTGGCCAGAAGTCAG
CCGTGGCCAAACACCAGTGGGTTCATCGGCCCGGGGCCGGGGGCCACAGGGGCCGGGTCGCCGGGCGTCT
GTCTGTGACCCTGACCCCTGGCCACGGAGACCTGGACCCGCCCGTGGGCTTCCAGCTGTACCCGGAGATA
TTCCAGGAGTGTGGGTAGTAATGAACTAGTCCGTAACTTGAAAGTATTTCGATTTCTTGGCTTTATATAT
CTTGTGGAAAGGACGAGGATACTGCCTTGCTACTCGTCCGACGCGTTAAGTCGACAATCAACCTCTGGAT
TACAAAATTTGTGAAAGATTGACTGGTATTCTTAACTATGTTGCTCCTTTTACGCTATGTGGATACGCTG
CTTTAATGCCTTTGTATCATGCTATTGCTTCCCGTATGGCTTTCATTTTCTCCTCCTTGTATAAATCCTG
GTTGCTGTCTCTTTATGAGGAGTTGTGGCCCGTTGTCAGGCAACGTGGCGTGGTGTGCACTGTGTTTGCT
GACGCAACCCCCACTGGTTGGGGCATTGCCACCACCTGTCAGCTCCTTTCCGGGACTTTCGCTTTCCCCC
TCCCTATTGCCACGGCGGAACTCATCGCCGCCTGCCTTGCCCGCTGCTGGACAGGGGCTCGGCTGTTGGG
CACTGACAATTCCGTGGTGTTGTCGGGGAAATCATCGTCCTTTCCTTGGCTGCTCGCCTGTGTTGCCACC
TGGATTCTGCGCGGGACGTCCTTCTGCTACGTCCCTTCGGCCCTCAATCCAGCGGACCTTCCTTCCCGCG
GCCTGCTGCCGGCTCTGCGGCCTCTTCCGCGTCTTCGCCTTCGCCCTCAGACGAGTCGGATCTCCCTTTG
GGCCGCCTCCCCGCGTCGACTTTAAGACCAATGACTTACAAGGCAGCTGTAGATCTTAGCCACTTTTTAA
AAGAAAAGGGGGGACTGGAAGGGCTAATTCACTCCCAACGAAGACAAGATCTGCTTTTTGCTTGTACTGG
GTCTCTCTGGTTAGACCAGATCTGAGCCTGGGAGCTCTCTGGCTAACTAGGGAACCCACTGCTTAAGCCT
CAATAAAGCTTGCCTTGAGTGCTTCAAGTAGTGTGTGCCCGTCTGTTGTGTGACTCTGGTAACTAGAGAT
CCCTCAGACCCTTTTAGTCAGTGTGGAAAATCTCTAGCAGTACGTATAGTAGTTCATGTCATCTTATTAT
TCAGTATTTATAACTTGCAAAGAAATGAATATCAGAGAGTGAGAGGAACTTGTTTATTGCAGCTTATAAT
GGTTACAAATAAAGCAATAGCATCACAAATTTCACAAATAAAGCATTTTTTTCACTGCATTCTAGTTGTG
GTTTGTCCAAACTCATCAATGTATCTTATCATGTCTGGCTCTAGCTATCCCGCCCCTAACTCCGCCCATC
CCGCCCCTAACTCCGCCCAGTTCCGCCCATTCTCCGCCCCATGGCTGACTAATTTTTTTTATTTATGCAG
AGGCCGAGGCCGCCTCGGCCTCTGAGCTATTCCAGAAGTAGTGAGGAGGCTTTTTTGGAGGCCTAGGGAC
GTACCCAATTCGCCCTATAGTGAGTCGTATTACGCGCGCTCACTGGCCGTCGTTTTACAACGTCGTGACT
GGGAAAACCCTGGCGTTACCCAACTTAATCGCCTTGCAGCACATCCCCCTTTCGCCAGCTGGCGTAATAG
CGAAGAGGCCCGCACCGATCGCCCTTCCCAACAGTTGCGCAGCCTGAATGGCGAATGGG
[124 nt withheld, positions 6920-7043]
C
[91 nt withheld, positions 7045-7135]
A
[49 nt withheld, positions 7137-7185]
CCTTTGACGTTGGAGTCCACGTTCTTT
[37 nt withheld, positions 7213-7249]
ACCCTATCTCGGTCTATTCTTTTGATTTATAAGGGATTTTGCCGATTTCGGCCTATTGGTTAAAAAATGA
GCTGATTTAACAAAAATTTAACGCGAATTTTAACAAAATATTAACGCTTACAATTTAGGTGGCACTTTTC
GGGGAAATGTGCGCGGAACCCCTATTTGTTTATTTTTCTAAATACATTCAAATATGTATCCGCTCATGAG
ACAATAACCCTGATAAATGCTTCAATAATATTGAAAAAGGAAGAGTATGAGTATTCAACATTTCCGTGTC
GCCCTTATTCCCTTTTTTGCGGCATTTTGCCTTCCTGTTTTTGCTCACCCAGAAACGCTGGTGAAAGTAA
AAGATGCTGAAGATCAGTTGGGTGCACGAGTGGGTTACATCGAACTGGATCTCAACAGCGGTAAGATCCT
TGAGAGTTTTCGCCCCGAAGAACGTTTTCCAATGATGAGCACTTTTAAAGTTCTGCTATGTGGCGCGGTA
TTATCCCGTATTGACGCCGGGCAAGAGCAACTCGGTCGCCGCATACACTATTCTCAGAATGACTTGGTTG
AGTACTCACCAGTCACAGAAAAGCATCTTACGGATGGCATGACAGTAAGAGAATTATGCAGTGCTGCCAT
AACCATGAGTGATAACACTGCGGCCAACTTACTTCTGACAACGATCGGAGGACCGAAGGAGCTAACCGCT
TTTTTGCACAACATGGGGGATCATGTAACTCGCCTTGATCGTTGGGAACCGGAGCTGAATGAAGCCATAC
CAAACGACGAGCGTGACACCACGATGCCTGTAGCAATGGCAACAACGTTGCGCAAACTATTAACTGGCGA
ACTACTTACTCTAGCTTCCCGGCAACAATTAATAGACTGGATGGAGGCGGATAAAGTTGCAGGACCACTT
CTGCGCTCGGCCCTTCCGGCTGGCTGGTTTATTGCTGATAAATCTGGAGCCGGTGAGCGTGGGTCTCGCG
GTATCATTGCAGCACTGGGGCCAGATGGTAAGCCCTCCCGTATCGTAGTTATCTACACGACGGGGAGTCA
GGCAACTATGGATGAACGAAATAGACAGATCGCTGAGATAGGTGCCTCACTGATTAAGCATTGGTAACTG
TCAGACCAAGTTTACTCATATATACTTTAGATTGATTTAAAACTTCATTTTTAATTTAAAAGGATCTAGG
TGAAGATCCTTTTTGATAATCTCATGACCAAAATCCCTTAACGTGAGTTTTCGTTCCACTGAGCGTCAGA
CCCCGTAGAAAAGATCAAAGGATCTTCTTGAGATCCTTTTTTTCTGCGCGTAATCTGCTGCTTGCAAACA
AAAAAACCACCGCTACCAGCGGTGGTTTGTTTGCCGGATCAAGAGCTACCAACTCTTTTTCCGAAGGTAA
CTGGCTTCAGCAGAGCGCAGATACCAAATACTGTTCTTCTAGTGTAGCCGTAGTTAGGCCACCACTTCAA
GAACTCTGTAGCACCGCCTACATACCTCGCTCTGCTAATCCTGTTACCAGTGGCTGCTGCCAGTGGCGAT
AAGTCGTGTCTTACCGGGTTGGACTCAAGACGATAGTTACCGGATAAGGCGCAGCGGTCGGGCTGAACGG
GGGGTTCGTGCACACAGCCCAGCTTGGAGCGAACGACCTACACCGAACTGAGATACCTACAGCGTGAGCT
ATGAGAAAGCGCCACGCTTCCCGAAGGGAGAAAGGCGGACAGGTATCCGGTAAGCGGCAGGGTCGGAACA
GGAGAGCGCACGAGGGAGCTTCCAGGGGGAAACGCCTGGTATCTTTATAGTCCTGTCGGGTTTCGCCACC
TCTGACTTGAGCGTCGATTTTTGTGATGCTCGTCAGGGGGGCGGAGCCTATGGAAAAACGCCAGCAACGC
GGCCTTTTTACGGTTCCTGGCCTTTTGCTGGCCTTTTGCTCACATGTTCTTTCCTGCGTTATCCCCTGAT
TCTGTGGATAACCGTATTACCGCCTTTGAGTGAGCTGATACCGCTCGCCGCAGCCGAACGACCGAGCGCA
GCGAGTCAGTGAGCGAGGAAGCGGAAGAGCGCCCAATACGCAAACCGCCTCTCCCCGCGCGTTGGCCGAT
TCATTAATGCAGCTGGCACGACAGGTTTCCCGACTGGAAAGCGGGCAGTGAGCGCAACGCAATTAATGTG
AGTTAGCTCACTCATTAGGCACCCCAGGCTTTACACTTTATGCTTCCGGCTCGTATGTTGTGTGGAATTG
TGAGCGGATAACAATTTCACACAGGAAACAGCTATGACCATGATTACGCCAAGCGCGCAATTAACCCTCA
CTAAAGGGAACAAAAGCTGGAGCTGCAAGC
