>Addgene plasmid #142841 | TFORF1743 | depositor partial sequence | sequence record 280661 | Insert
ACCGCCACCATGGCGCCGCCTCTGGCCCCGCTCCCTCCCCGGGACCCAAACGGGGCCGGACCCGAGTGGA
GGGAGCCGGGGGCTGTGAGCTTCGCGGACGTGGCCGTGTACTTCTGCCGGGAGGAGTGGGGCTGCTTGCG
GCCAGCGCAGAGGGCCCTGTACCGGGACGTGATGCGGGAGACCTACGGCCACCTGAGCGCTCTCGGAATC
GGAGGCAACAAGCCAGCTCTCATCTCCTGGGTGGAGGAGGAGGCCGAACTGTGGGGTCCGGCTGCCCAGG
ATCCGGAGGTGGCGAAATGTCAGACACAAACGGACCCAGATTCCAGAAACAAGAAAAAGGAAAGACAAAG
GGAAGGGACGGGAGCCCTGGAGAAGCCCGACCCTGTGGCCGCCGGGTCTCCTGGGCTGAAGTCTCCCCAA
GCCCCCTCGGCCGGGCCCCCTTATGGTTGGGAGCAGCTGTCCAAGGCACCGCACCGGGGACGCCCCTCCC
TCTGTGCCCACCCCCCTGTCCCCCGAGCTGACCAGCGTCATGGCTGCTACGTGTGCGGGAAGAGCTTTGC
CTGGCGCTCCACACTGGTGGAGCACGTCTACAGTCACACTGGCGAGAAGCCCTTCCACTGCACTGACTGC
GGCAAGGGCTTCGGCCACGCTTCCTCCCTGAGCAAACACCGGGCCATCCATCGTGGGGAGCGGCCCCACC
GCTGTCTGGAGTGTGGCCGGGCCTTCACGCAGCGCTCGGCGCTGACTTCGCACCTGCGCGTCCACACCGG
CGAGAAACCCTATGGCTGCGCCGACTGTGGCCGCCGCTTCAGCCAGAGCTCTGCCCTCTACCAGCACCGG
CGCGTGCACAGCGGCGAGACCCCCTTCCCCTGCCCGGACTGTGGCCGCGCCTTCGCCTACCCCTCGGACC
TGCGGCGCCACGTGCGCACCCACACCGGCGAGAAGCCCTACCCGTGCCCGGACTGCGGGCGCTGCTTCCG
CCAGAGCTCGGAGATGGCAGCCCACAGGCGCACCCACAGCGGCGAGAAGCCCTACCCCTGCCCGCAGTGC
GGCCGCCGCTTTGGCCAGAAGTCAGCCGTGGCCAAACACCAGTGGGTTCATCGGCCCGGGGCCGGGGGCC
ACAGGGGCCGGGTCGCCGGGCGTCTGTCTGTGACCCTGACCCCTGGCCACGGAGACCTGGACCCGCCCGT
GGGCTTCCAGCTGTACCCGGAGATATTCCAGGAGTGTGGGTAGTAATGAACTAGTCCGTAACTTGAAAGT
ATTTCGATTTCTTGGCTTTATATATCTTGTGGAAAGGACGAGGATACTGCCTTGCTACTCGTCCG
