>Addgene plasmid #142841 | TFORF1743 | depositor partial sequence | sequence record 280662 | Barcode
GGATACTGCCTTGCTACTCGTCCG
